>Addgene plasmid #204344 | AAVS1-Hb9-CD14 | addgene full sequence | sequence record 407654 | Addgene NGS Result
GGGACAGTGCACTTTTCCTTTCTTCATGCAAGGGCCAGGGCTAGAGGTCCCTGGACTCAGTCAAGAAGTG
GAGAGAGCTGAGGGAGGCCTGGGAGGCCCTTATTCTGTACCCAGTGTAGCACACCTGCAGCCCTGATTGG
GGGGGGGGGGCGGGGGCAATTCACACCCTGTATTCTCACCAGGCTAAAGTTTCTTCTATCTGGTTCCTTC
TCTCCAAAAAATCAGTCAGAAGGGACCTCCCTTGGCTGAGAGTAGAAGTGAGGTGGTCAGCGTGCTGCAG
ACAAGCCTGTCCTCCATCTGCCTAAGGGGTCTGATATCCTACACCAAGCCCCCCCTACCCCTTCTGGAGA
CACATAGGAGATAAGCATTTTCAAAACCACCATGGCACTCTCCTGTTCTCCCCTGCACCCCTTCCTCCCA
GACTCCATCCTGCCTGAGGATGATTTGGTCCAACTTGAATAATAGAGTACTCTCTTTCCACATCTTTCCA
CATCGGAAAGAGTAGTCCGGGATCCAGTCCACCTGCAGCCCTGATTAAAGGAAGGAAGGAAGACTAGAGG
CGCAGTTCTACCTATTATACTTATTTTAAGGTTCCCAGGTCAGAGATGCCTCATGGACATTTCTCCCTAA
GGCAGGTCCTGACCAGCCCTCCCCCTGAATGGTGCTGATCTGTGACTTGTTGCTTCTATTGAACAAATAC
AGCTTTGATTTGTTTCCAGCCAGAGTGGTTAGCTGATGAATTGACAAAAACTAATCAGCTTTATTGGGAA
ACAGGTTTAAGGGCACGGACGTGTCAATAACGCTCAGCCTGACCCCCTCTTCCATTAGCTAGGCAGGCTG
ATTAGAGTAAGAAGACCCTCTCGCCGATTGCACCGAAATTGCTTTCATAAACTCACAATATTAGCAGTCG
ATGTGAGCAGCTAATTTAGAGAAGACATCCAGGCCCGTCACATCGATCATCGGGTTTATGTATCATTATC
TCATTTACAGAATGTCGCAGTGTAATACATGTTTTTGGCAATAGGCTTGGCCGCTCGCCGGAGCCGCGCG
CTGTTCCTTTCGGCCACACTGCAGGGGACTTCCTCAACAATCTACGATGTCTCTTCGCGTGAACAAGGAG
GCACTTTGCACACATATGCACACTTGCGCCCAGGCTCTCAGTGCGCGCTCAGTGCACACATGCACGTGGA
CACATGCTCCGACATACTACCTGAGCTGCCTTTCCTTCTCATGCGGGGATGCTGGCATTGCTCTCTCCTG
CGAGCCCCTGGTCTGAAGCCCAATGCCGGACGCTCACCAACCTTGGAGTCAACCTCGGAGAGCTCAAGGT
TCGGTTCTGTCACCAGCATACAGAGATGGTGGGTGGCGGCGCAATCAGCCACCTTCTCTCAAGGCTTTGG
TCGCCCAGTTGGCGGGTGTCCAGAAATCCACAGGCCTGCGAAGGTCCTTCTCCGCCCTCCCAGGCTCCAG
CTTGACCTGCCCTGCCCTGGGCGGGCCTTTCTCGCAACACTTCCAGGCTCAGCCAGATGCGCCTGGTCTT
AGGGAGTGGGCCACCTGTTCCTTTGGGTAATTATTTTAATGTAAGGGGTCTACTTCAGGCCTCCTGCAGT
GACAGACGGCAGCGGAGCTGCAAAGCGCTCTCAGCCTTTCAGTGGAATTTCCCAGATGGGCCAAGGGGAG
GCCAGGGCGGGTCACCAGGGGCCCTTTAACGAGTTCATTAGCCAAATTATCTTGCCTGCAGCAAGGACCC
CAGAGACTGTAGGGAGAGTAGGGGAGAAGGTGGGTCTTTCTCCCTCCCTGCTAGTCTGCAAGAACAGTTG
TGGGAAGGAAAGAGAAAGGACATCCTCCCCAAAGGGGCCTAGGAACACTAAAGGCAAAGATGGCATCTCT
GATGTGACTTATGCGCCAGACCAGCGAGGTGGTGGAGTGGTGGGAAGGAATCATAATGATTAGGAAACAC
GGAGATTCTAACAACCAGGGCACTGACCCATATTGTGGAACAAACCTAGTGCAGAAATCAAAGTCAGAGC
CCCTGGAACTTTATTCTGTGCTTCTTAAGCAAAGAACCTGGACATCTTGGAGCCTTGGTCTGTCCGTCCA
TCTGTAGAGTAGAAGGTAGGTGTGTTTCCTTCCACAATTTGTGAGATCACTGCCCTAAGAAAAGCAACTC
TGGGAAGAGCTTCTGGCATGACCCTGTTGGGTCCTTCGGGCCCCCTTACTCCTGTGGTAGGAGGCTTTGG
CAGGTTGAGGTGAGCCTGATCCTAGATGCCTGTGCTGGAAAATGAACCCAACTCTCACCTGTCGTCGCGC
CCCCCACCCCCACCCCACAGCTGTGAGGCGCTGCTCTGGAGGTAGCTCAGCATCCCCGCCCCTCCTCCTT
GTCCTCACTCTGCCTCCTGTAGTGTTAGCTTCTGCTACCTCAGCAAGTAGTGAGTGAATAGACCAATTAG
CCAGGACTTCCTGCCATTATCTGCTGTAGACTTGGGCATTAGTACGCCCTGATTCACCATAATTTCAAGT
CAGAACACACTAAAAAATTCACTCACCGAGGCATTAAAATGTTCCCAGACAACGTCTGTGTTTGTGTAAC
TGGGTTTCTTCCCTTCGTGTTTGATGCACACCAGCATCATATAGGTCAGTGGTGGAGTCCAGGCTAGGCA
GACAATTTTTGTCGCTTTTTGTTTGTTTTTATATTTTTAAAACATGAATTGCATTGTTTCCCGGTGGTTG
TAAACTTTGTTTCTGGGGCTTCAGTATTGCCAGTGTAATCTTCTTCTGCTTGATCAGGGGCAAACAAGTG
ACTTAGAAAGTTGTGGGAGTGCCCTAAGAACAGTAGCCAGAGCCTTTACAGAGCCAGGCTTTGTGTCCTA
AACGTACATCGCCCCAGCTATGGGAAGCTGGGTTATCACCTTCAAAGCAGACCCTTTCTGTGGATGACTT
ACCAAGCCCTGCAGGTGGGTAGTGGAGGTGGGGAGAGGGCTGCACAGCCTGCTTGGAGCTTGCTTCTGTT
CTTTGTCCTGCCCATGATATGAAGCTCCTATACAATGAATTTGCAGTAAGATCTTGGAGCAAAAGTACAG
GTTTCCTGAGAAGTCTTTCGTTTCTTCTGAGGGTGCTGTTTTACTTACACACACACACACACACACACAC
ACACACACACACACACACACACCCTAGCTGATTAAAAGAACTGAGGTGACCTCTCTTAGCCTTGTTTCTC
TTTATGATTCATACCTATGGCCTCTAGGATTGTAAGAGAAATTGAAAATGTCTTTGGCTTCCTGGGTCAG
AAAGCATCCAGCGCAGGGCTGAGCTCAGTCTCTTCTCTATGTTCTAAGTACACAGCAAAACAAACAAAAA
CCCGAAACCTTGAGTAAAATTTTCAAATATAGAATATATTTTTGTGCTGGAGTTTTTCAAATTTATATCT
TACTGTCTTTCTCCCTGTACCCCTACAACCCAGGTTTGGGCTGGACTTATTTATTTATTTACAAGGAGGA
ATGGGGCCAGTGGAGAAGGGCAGCCAGTGAAGATGGCCTGAGGGTGGACCAGGCAGTAGGGAGGGCAGAG
TAAGCTTTCTAAAAAGGGAGGAAGGAAATCCAAGTGTGCTGGGAGAGGTAGAGAAGGGGGGGGGGCTGGC
AAAGAAAAGGACTGGCTTGTAGTGTCCTTGGCAAGAGCAGTTCACCTCAGGTTGGAACACTGGGTCTTCA
GGTCACCTGTCTTCTGAGCCACCTTTGCAAACCACCCCTTTAAAGCTGAACTGGGGATGGAGGTCTGAGA
AAAGGGTGGTAGATCAAAGGATGGTAATAAAGGAGCTGATGGTACTTTTGGGCTCTGAAGGGGCTGTAAT
GAGTGTGTGTGTGTGGGGGGGGACTCATCAGACATCCCTTCTCCTGATCTCACCTCCCTGTGACCCCAGG
CTCCCCATTGGATTCTGTGTGTCCTCAGGCTGGGGTGGGTGGACGGGTTATGTCCCCAGAGACATTCCAA
GCACTGATTTCAGTCTGACTTGAAGGAAGTTGGTCTATGACCTTCCAGGTCCAGCATTCACACTTCCTGC
TTGCTTTCTGTCCTCCTGAGTACTTATTCAGCCTCTGAAAAATACCACCATCACCACCCCTGTGGGCTTG
TGTCCTGGACCTCACTGGCCTCACTACATCCTCCAGGCTCATTTTCCTGAAGGGAAGCCTTAAAATGTTT
TTTTTTTTAAAGATTTATTTATTTATTATATGTAAGTACATTGTAGCTGTCTTCAGACACACCAGAAGAG
GGAGTCAGATCTCGTTACAGATGGTTGTGAGCCACCATGTGGTTGCTGGGATTTGAACTCTGGACCTTCG
GAAGAGCAGTAGGGTGCTCTAACCCACTGAGCCATCTCACCAGCCCCGCCTCAAAATGTTGATGTGAGTT
AACTCTCATGGAGTTCAAAAGGGCTGAGAAGTCAGTCTTCATGAACCTTTCTCCATGAGGCTGCTGTGGG
CAGGGGGTTGCTTGTTTTAAGTTTTGGAAACAGCCAGACAAATGGCAGGTGTGTGGAGGGAGATGCAGGG
AATGCTGCCTTCCATCCAGTCTCCTAGCCATACCTCCAGGCTCTTGGCCTTTTTGTTAATGGCTATTATA
TATTGTACCTGCTGCATTCCACAGAAAGGGATGTGTTTGTAGGTGATCAGTTATAGAATCAATGCTGACC
TGACCTGTGAATATGGGTGCATGTAGGTTTTGTTCTGAGTTCTTGTATAATGTCAGGGGTAAAACTTGTA
GATTATAACATCTTTGTAAGTTTTCTTTTTATGTTTGCATTGTGTGTATGTTTGTGTCTATTTATGGGAA
TGCACGTACCCAAAGAGGCCATAAGAGGGAATCCGATTTCCTGTAGCTGGAGTTGGAGGTGGTTGTGAGT
GTGAGTGGTGGGAACCCAACTTGGGTCCTCCTCAAGAGCTGCACTCACTCTTAAGCACTGAACTGTGGAA
CCACTATACTCCCCACCCCAACATCTTATTTCCTTGTGGTTATTTGTATAAATCAACACACCTTTCTCAG
TAATGAGAGGAGGCTCAATCACAAGTTATATTCAGTAACTTAATGCAAGACCCAAAAGAGGGATCCTGGC
TAGACGCAGAGAAAAAAATGACTGGGAGCCAGATGATTAAATGTACACCGGGCCTTAAATTCCAGCCTCT
TTTGGGTAGGAGAGGTCTTCCTCTCTGCCCTCCAAGAGCCTCATTTGGCCCCTGGGGCTTCTGGAGAAGG
GAGCTACCTTGAGGCACAACAATGGGAATGCTGTGCTCACTTCGGCAGCACCTATACTAAAACTGAACCG
ATACAGAGAAGATTAGCATGGCCCCTGCGCAAGGATGACATGCAAATTTGTGAAGCATTCCTTATTTTTT
TTTGCCAGGACCAGGAATGGGAACAGGTGGGTTGGGGAGCAGAGGGAGGGGAGAGGGGATAGGGGATTTG
GGGAGGGGAAACTAGGAAAGGGGATAACATTTGAAATGTAAATAAAGAAAATATCTAATAAAAAAAAAAA
AAAGAATAGGCATGCTTCTGGGACCAGACCTTTGATCTCTCAAGGGTACCGTAGTAAACCCCCAGCTCAG
TCCCAGGCTGCCCCAGAGCCAGCTGGGCTGGGTCAATAGACGCTGGGAACAGGAAGAGACGCAGCATGCT
CACTCCACTCGTAAAACACACAAAGATCCCAGTTCCAGACGACTCCCAGTCTCTCTCCCAACTCCCACCT
CTCAGGATACAAGTTCCCGCTCAAACCGAAGCAGAATATATGATCATATTCAAGCCCTTTGACTTCAGAG
TCTTTTTGGCCCAACCCCCACTTTGTCAAACAAAGAAATATATCCATCAAGTCTGATATGCAAATTTCCC
CTTCGCTGAAGGGGCTCTTGATACAACCTCACTCAGCCCACAGGTGGTGGGGACTGGTGTGGGTTAGCCT
GGTGGATGGTCAAACACCAGACGAAGTGGGAAGGGTTTGAAAGGGATTTAGAAGCTTTTGGATCACATCC
CCTACACAACAAACAGGAAATGAATTCCTCTTCTCGGATGACTTTACTAAGGAAACCTGTGCCTAAACTC
AGTAGACCTAATACTGTATCATCACCAAAAACAACCCTGGTTGTGTAGTTTAGAGATGATTCGGGTCCAT
GAGGTCCACCCCAGGAAAATCTCATCTGCAGCCACCCTTTTTTTCCTCCTTCTTCTCCTTTGTTTGTTTT
GTTGTTGTTTTTTTCAAGACAGGGTATCTCTGTGTAGCATTTTTGGTTGCTGTCCTGGAACTGGCTCTGT
AGACTAGGCTGGCCTAGAACTCACAGACCCCACCTGCCTCTGCCTCCTGAGTGCTGGGATTAGAGACTTG
CCTCACCATGGCTTAAACACAAGTTTCTGTAAATGCAATGGGGTCAAGACTGAATCCTGGGGATGGGGGT
AGGGCATCCCAGCATCCTTACTTGCCTTAATTGGGCTTCCAAGATAGGAGAACTGGCAGGGAACCACTCA
TGGAACACAAGTGTTCCTTTAACCCTCTAAAAGGCAGAGCTGCATTTTCATCACCCCAAAGAGACAGCAC
CTAAAGACAAGAGCTATGTGCTTGTACTATTTTCAGACTAGCTGGAGGCCTTTGCAAAGCTGTGCACAAC
TTACTCCAAGATGTTCCCCGCTGGGTTCCAGATTTTCCAGCCAGGACCACCCTGTCATAATAAAAACTCC
ACTCAGCCGAGCATGGTGGCGCACACCTTTAATCCCAGCACTTGGGAGGCAGAGGCAGGAGGATTTCTGA
GTTCGAGGCCAGCCTGGTCTACAGAGTGAGTTCCAAGACAGCCAGGGCTAGACAGAGAAACTCTGTCTCC
AAAATCAAAAACAAAAACAAAACAAAAACAACAAAAACAAAAAACCTACTCACTCATCCCAACAGAATCA
CTGCGTTAAATCTCTCCTAAACAAAACTTGTTGACAGGGAAAATATAGTCCTTACTTATATTTATCGTTA
CCCCCCACCCCCAATCCCTCTTGAAACAGCTTTGCCTGCTACTTTTAAATTCACCCAACAAGGATTGTCC
TAGCCTCCTGGCCTTCCCTGGGCCATTTCCGATCTTTTATTAACCTCTCACCTGGTTGGGAAGCCGCGAT
CCAGAGACCTGGAACTCCCTCCCACTTTCCCCTCGTGTTTGGGGAAGATACCCGAGAATGGAGCTAGCGA
GAAAGCTTGATTTCTCAAACTACTTATTGATTCGTTACATTAAAAAAAAAAAGCCCCCGGAAGCGTGTTT
ACAGTAAATATTTGATATGTGCGCAGGCTGAGGTCTGGATTCACACTTTAATACGGTCTCTGGAAGCCCT
TTCTTGATTTTCCTGAACTCGGCCGGCAGGAGGAGGCGAGAGCCTGATAGTGGCTCCCTTAGCCTGCGAA
CTGGCTCAGTCCGAGGGAGCAGTCCTCGGCCAATTCCCGCAAAGCCTTTTTCCTACACCCCCACAAGGCA
AGGCTCTAATAGAACTTGGTTCTCACCTAGGTCCGGCTCAGTGGCACCTGTGCAAACGACCTTCAAGTCA
ATGTGCATCTCTGAGTTGGAAAACTGCTCTCTCTCCACTCTGACTGAAGATTTGTAGGCTTCAACCTCTA
ATACCGTATTTATACACACCGAAACCCTACAAACAAACATTTGCGGCGCATGATACTTTTGGGGGAGGGG
CAGATAAGAAGGTTCGACCTGCTGAGGGTTAATGACAGGGACGCAAACCATCTTGAAGCAATCAACACTC
AGGAACGCGAGAGATTTTGGGAAACCGAACAGTCTTCAGTGTACTAAGCTCAGGGTCCCGTTTTGGGTAC
CTAGTGGACTTCAGGGGTGAGGACCCACCTAGTTCCTCAGTGCAGAACATTCCACAACTCCCTCAAGGGA
GCGCGAGTAGCTGGAGGAAGATAAGGCGTCCGCCTCTGGAGGAACAAGGTGTCAAAGGGACTCGGGGGGC
ACTCACTGGGACCCAGGGTTACTGGCGCTCACCACTCTCCCAGCAGCAAGGAAGCAGTAAGCTTGTGTTC
AGCCTCCAAACTCTCCAACCTGCCTCCTCCGGCCACCTACGCTGTTCACCACCGGCTGCTTAGGACCTGG
GGGCGCAGGGGCGGGGCGTCAGGCTAATTGGACCGTGACAGGTGAGCCCCTCGGCCAATCGCCGGGCAGA
CAGCCCTCCTCGGGCCCCCGCTGAGCGCGCCAATCCCAGACCGCCCTGAGCTTCAAGTGTGCGGAGGGGC
GCGGGTCCCCACCAAGGCACCAGTGGCCTCGATGCGGTCGCTTGAGCTCTTGAGAGCAGAGAGCCGGTCT
CCCCAACACAAACTCGCAGGAGCGCTCCGGTGGAAGTTCATACCAGTGAGTGGAGCGCGGTCCCCACGAG
GACCGCAAAGAGGAGGCGCCTGGACGATGGTCGCTCTCAGCTGAGTTTCCGGCTGCGACTTTATTGGCAA
AAAATCGCAGTAACAATACCGGCCCCAAGGCTGGCCACCGCCACGCTCAGTCTCCGTAAGCCCGCACACG
ACTGCATCGCCCACCCTTGGACCCTGATTGTCAGCTCCAATCGAGCCGGCGCGCCTCGCTGTCTGCGAGG
GCCAGCTGTTGGGGTGAGTACTCCCTCTCAAAAGCGGGCATGACTTCTGCGCTAAGATTGTCAGTTTCCA
AAAACGAGGAGGATTTGATATTCACCTGGCCCGCGGTGATGCCTTTGAGGGTGGCCGCGTCCATCTGGTC
AGAAAAGACAATCTTTTTGTTGTCAAGCTTGAGGTGTGGCAGGCTTGAGATCTGGCCATACACTTGAGTG
ACAATGACATCCACTTTGCCTTTCTCTCCACAGGTGTCCACTCCCAGGTCCAACTGCAGTCCAAGCGGAT
CACCCACCGGTCCACCATGGAGCGCGCGTCCTGCTTGTTGCTGCTGCTGCTGCCGCTGGTGCACGTCTCT
GCGACCACGCCAGAACCTTGTGAGCTGGACGATGAAGATTTCCGCTGCGTCTGCAACTTCTCCGAACCTC
AGCCCGACTGGTCCGAAGCCTTCCAGTGTGTGTCTGCAGTAGAGGTGGAGATCCATGCCGGCGGTCTCAA
CCTAGAGCCGTTTCTAAAGCGCGTCGATGCGGACGCCGACCCGCGGCAGTATGCTGACACGGTCAAGGCT
CTCCGCGTGCGGCGGCTCACAGTGGGAGCCGCACAGGTTCCTGCTCAGCTACTGGTAGGCGCCCTGCGTG
TGCTAGCGTACTCCCGCCTCAAGGAACTGACGCTCGAGGACCTAAAGATAACCGGCACCATGCCTCCGCT
GCCTCTGGAAGCCACAGGACTTGCACTTTCCAGCTTGCGCCTACGCAACGTGTCGTGGGCGACAGGGCGT
TCTTGGCTCGCCGAGCTGCAGCAGTGGCTCAAGCCAGGCCTCAAGGTACTGAGCATTGCCCAAGCACACT
CGCCTGCCTTTTCCTGCGAACAGGTTCGCGCCTTCCCGGCCCTTACCAGCCTAGACCTGTCTGACAATCC
TGGACTGGGCGAACGCGGACTGATGGCGGCTCTCTGTCCCCACAAGTTCCCGGCCATCCAGAATCTAGCG
CTGCGCAACACAGGAATGGAGACGCCCACAGGCGTGTGCGCCGCACTGGCGGCGGCAGGTGTGCAGCCCC
ACAGCCTAGACCTCAGCCACAACTCGCTGCGCGCCACCGTAAACCCTAGCGCTCCGAGATGCATGTGGTC
CAGCGCCCTGAACTCCCTCAATCTGTCGTTCGCTGGGCTGGAACAGGTGCCTAAAGGACTGCCAGCCAAG
CTCAGAGTGCTCGATCTCAGCTGCAACAGACTGAACAGGGCGCCGCAGCCTGACGAGCTGCCCGAGGTGG
ATAACCTGACACTGGACGGGAATCCCTTCCTGGTCCCTGGAACTGCCCTCCCCCACGAGGGCTCAATGAA
CTCCGGCGTGGTCCCAGCCTGTGCACGTTCGACCCTGTCGGTGGGGGTGTCGGGAACCCTGGTGCTGCTC
CAAGGGGCCCGGGGCTTTGCCTAAACTAGTGGATCCCATGGGGGCCCGCTAGCCCTAGAGCTCGCTGATC
AGCCTCGACTGTGCCTTCTAGTTGCCAGCCATCTGTTGTTTGCCCCTCCCCCGTGCCTTCCTTGACCCTG
GAAGGTGCCACTCCCACTGTCCTTTCCTAATAAAATGAGGAAATTGCATCGCATTGTCTGAGTAGGTGTC
ATTCTATTCTGGGGGGTGGGGTGGGGCAGGACAGCAAGGGGGAGGATTGGGAAGACAATAGCAGGCATGC
TGGGGATGCGGTGGGCTCTATGGCTTCTGAGGCGGAAAGAACCAGCTGGGGCTCGAGTCTAGTTTAATTA
AGATATCACGCGTGAATTCACTCCTCAGGTGCAGGCTGCCTATCAGAAGGTGGTGGCTGGTGTGGCCAAT
GCCCTGGCTCACAAATACCACTGAGATCTTTTTCCCTCTGCCAAAAATTATGGGGACATCATGAAGCCCC
TTGAGCATCTGACTTCTGGCTAATAAAGGAAATTTATTTTCATTGCAATAGTGTGTTGGAATTTTTTGTG
TCTCTCACTCGGAAGGACATATGGGAGGGCAAATCATTTAAAACATCAGAATGAGTATTTGGTTTAGAGT
TTGGCAACATATGCCCATATGCTGGCTGCCATGAACAAAGGTTGGCTATAAAGAGGTCATCAGTATATGA
AACAGCCCCCTGCTGTCCATTCCTTATTCCATAGAAAAGCCTTGACTTGAGGTTAGATTTTTTTTATATT
TTGTTTTGTGTTATTTTTTTCTTTAACATCCCTAAAATTTTCCTTACATGTTTTACTAGCCAGATTTTTC
CTCCTCTCCTGACTACTCCCAGTCATAGCTGTCCCTCTTCTCTTATGGAGATCCCTCGACCTGCAGCCCA
AGCTTGGCGTAATCATGGTCATAGCTGTTTCCTGTGTGAAATTGTTATCCGCTCACAATTCCACACAACA
TACGAGCCGGAAGCATAAAGTGTAAAGCCTGGGGTGCCTAATGAGTGAGCTAACTCACATTAATTGCGTT
GCGCTCACTGCCCGCTTTCCAGTCGGGAAACCTGTCGTGCCAGCGGATCGACAGTACTAAGCTTTACTAG
GGACAGGATTGGTGACAGAAAAGCCCCATCCTTAGGCCTCCTCCTTCCTAGTCTCCTGATATTGGGTCTA
ACCCCCACCTCCTGTTAGGCAGATTCCTTATCTGGTGACACACCCCCATTTCCTGGAGCCATCTCTCTCC
TTGCCAGAACCTCTAAGGTTTGCTTACGATGGAGCCAGAGAGGATCCTGGGAGGGAGAGCTTGGCAGGGG
GTGGGAGGGAAGGGGGGGATGCGTGACCTGCCCGGTTCTCAGTGGCCACCCTGCGCTACCCTCTCCCAGA
ACCTGAGCTGCTCTGACGCGGCTGTCTGGTGCGTTTCACTGATCCTGGTGCTGCAGCTTCCTTACACTTC
CCAAGAGGAGAAGCAGTTTGGAAAAACAAAATCAGAATAAGTTGGTCCTGAGTTCTAACTTTGGCTCTTC
ACCTTTCTAGTCCCCAATTTATATTGTTCCTCCGTGCGTCAGTTTTACCTGTGAGATAAGGCCAGTAGCC
AGCCCCGTCCTGGCAGGGCTGTGGTGAGGAGGGGGGTGTCCGTGTGGAAAACTCCCTTTGTGAGAATGGT
GCGTCCTAGGTGTTCACCAGGTCGTGGCCGCCTCTACTCCCTTTCTCTTTCTCCATCCTTCTTTCCTTAA
AGAGTCCCCAGTGCTATCTGGGACATATTCCTCCGCCCAGAGCAGGGTCCCGCTTCCCTAAGGCCCTGCT
CTGGGCTTCTGGGTTTGAGTCCTTGGCAAGCCCAGGAGAGGCGCTCAGGCTTCCCTGTCCCCCTTCCTCG
TCCACCATCTCATGCCCCTGGCTCTCCTGCCCCTTCCCTACAGGGGTTCCTGGCTCTGCTCTAAGGGCGA
ATTCGCGGCCGGCCGCTAAATTCAATTCGCCCTATAGTGAGTCGTATTACAATTCACTGGCCGTCGTTTT
ACAACGTCGTGACTGGGAAAACCCTGGCGTTACCCAACTTAATCGCCTTGCAGCACATCCCCCTTTCGCC
AGCTGGCGTAATAGCGAAGAGGCCCGCACCGATCGCCCTTCCCAACAGTTGCGCAGCCTATACGTACGGC
AGTTTAAGGTTTACACCTATAAAAGAGAGAGCCGTTATCGTCTGTTTGTGGATGTACAGAGTGATATTAT
TGACACGCCGGGGCGACGGATGGTGATCCCCCTGGCCAGTGCACGTCTGCTGTCAGATAAAGTCTCCCGT
GAACTTTACCCGGTGGTGCATATCGGGGATGAAAGCTGGCGCATGATGACCACCGATATGGCCAGTGTGC
CGGTCTCCGTTATCGGGGAAGAAGTGGCTGATCTCAGCCACCGCGAAAATGACATCAAAAACGCCATTAA
CCTGATGTTCTGGGGAATATAAATGTCAGGCATGAGATTATCAAAAAGGATCTTCACCTAGATCCTTTTC
ACGTAGAAAGCCAGTCCGCAGAAACGGTGCTGACCCCGGATGAATGTCAGCTACTGGGCTATCTGGACAA
GGGAAAACGCAAGCGCAAAGAGAAAGCAGGTAGCTTGCAGTGGGCTTACATGGCGATAGCTAGACTGGGC
GGTTTTATGGACAGCAAGCGAACCGGAATTGCCAGCTGGGGCGCCCTCTGGTAAGGTTGGGAAGCCCTGC
AAAGTAAACTGGATGGCTTTCTTGCCGCCAAGGATCTGATGGCGCAGGGGATCAAGCTCTGATCAAGAGA
CAGGATGAGGATCGTTTCGCATGATTGAACAAGATGGATTGCACGCAGGTTCTCCGGCCGCTTGGGTGGA
GAGGCTATTCGGCTATGACTGGGCACAACAGACAATCGGCTGCTCTGATGCCGCCGTGTTCCGGCTGTCA
GCGCAGGGGCGCCCGGTTCTTTTTGTCAAGACCGACCTGTCCGGTGCCCTGAATGAACTGCAAGACGAGG
CAGCGCGGCTATCGTGGCTGGCCACGACGGGCGTTCCTTGCGCAGCTGTGCTCGACGTTGTCACTGAAGC
GGGAAGGGACTGGCTGCTATTGGGCGAAGTGCCGGGGCAGGATCTCCTGTCATCTCACCTTGCTCCTGCC
GAGAAAGTATCCATCATGGCTGATGCAATGCGGCGGCTGCATACGCTTGATCCGGCTACCTGCCCATTCG
ACCACCAAGCGAAACATCGCATCGAGCGAGCACGTACTCGGATGGAAGCCGGTCTTGTCGATCAGGATGA
TCTGGACGAAGAGCATCAGGGGCTCGCGCCAGCCGAACTGTTCGCCAGGCTCAAGGCGAGCATGCCCGAC
GGCGAGGATCTCGTCGTGACCCATGCATGGCGATGCCTGCTTGCCGAATATCATGGTGGAAAATGGCCGC
TTTTCTGGATTCATCGACTGTGGCCGGCTGGGTGTGGCGGACCGCTATCAGGACATAGCGTTGGCTACCC
GTGATATTGCTGAAGAGCTTGGCGGCGAATGGGCTGACCGCTTCCTCGTGCTTTACGGTATCGCCGCTCC
CGATTCGCAGCGCATCGCCTTCTATCGCCTTCTTGACGAGTTCTTCTGAATTATTAACGCTTACAATTTC
CTGATGCGGTATTTTCTCCTTACGCATCTGTGCGGTATTTCACACCGCATCAGGTGGCACTTTTCGGGGA
AATGTGCGCGGAACCCCTATTTGTTTATTTTTCTAAATACATTCAAATATGTATCCGCTCATGAGATTAT
CAAAAAGGATCTTCACCTAGATCCTTTTAAATTAAAAATGAAGTTTTAAATCAATCTAAAGTATATATGA
GTAAACTTGGTCTGACAGTTACCAATGCTTAATCAGTGAGGCACCTATCTCAGCGATCTGTCTATTTCGT
TCATCCATAGTTGCCTGACTCCCCGTCGTGTAGATAACTACGATACGGGAGGGCTTACCATCTGGCCCCA
GTGCTGCAATGATACCGCGAGACCCACGCTCACCGGCTCCAGATTTATCAGCAATAAACCAGCCAGCCGG
AAGGGCCGAGCGCAGAAGTGGTCCTGCAACTTTATCCGCCTCCATCCAGTCTATTAATTGTTGCCGGGAA
GCTAGAGTAAGTAGTTCGCCAGTTAATAGTTTGCGCAACGTTGTTGCCATTGCTACAGGCATCGTGGTGT
CACGCTCGTCGTTTGGTATGGCTTCATTCAGCTCCGGTTCCCAACGATCAAGGCGAGTTACATGATCCCC
CATGTTGTGCAAAAAAGCGGTTAGCTCCTTCGGTCCTCCGATCGTTGTCAGAAGTAAGTTGGCCGCAGTG
TTATCACTCATGGTTATGGCAGCACTGCATAATTCTCTTACTGTCATGCCATCCGTAAGATGCTTTTCTG
TGACTGGTGAATACTCAACCAAGTCATTCTGAGAATAGTGTATGCGGCGACCGAGTTGCTCTTGCCCGGC
GTCAATACGGGATAATACCGCGCCACATAGCAGAACTTTAAAAGTGCTCATCATTGGAAAACGTTCTTCG
GGGCGAAAACTCTCAAGGATCTTACCGCTGTTGAGATCCAGTTCGATGTAACCCACTCGTGCACCCAACT
GATCTTCAGCATCTTTTACTTTCACCAGCGTTTCTGGGTGAGCAAAAACAGGAAGGCAAAATGCCGCAAA
AAAGGGAATAAGGGCGACACGGAAATGTTGAATACTCATACTCTTCCTTTTTCAATATTATTGAAGCATT
TATCAGGGTTATTGTCTCATGACCAAAATCCCTTAACGTGAGTTTTCGTTCCACTGAGCGTCAGACCCCG
TAGAAAAGATCAAAGGATCTTCTTGAGATCCTTTTTTTCTGCGCGTAATCTGCTGCTTGCAAACAAAAAA
ACCACCGCTACCAGCGGTGGTTTGTTTGCCGGATCAAGAGCTACCAACTCTTTTTCCGAAGGTAACTGGC
TTCAGCAGAGCGCAGATACCAAATACTGTTCTTCTAGTGTAGCCGTAGTTAGGCCACCACTTCAAGAACT
CTGTAGCACCGCCTACATACCTCGCTCTGCTAATCCTGTTACCAGTGGCTGCTGCCAGTGGCGATAAGTC
GTGTCTTACCGGGTTGGACTCAAGACGATAGTTACCGGATAAGGCGCAGCGGTCGGGCTGAACGGGGGGT
TCGTGCACACAGCCCAGCTTGGAGCGAACGACCTACACCGAACTGAGATACCTACAGCGTGAGCTATGAG
AAAGCGCCACGCTTCCCGAAGGGAGAAAGGCGGACAGGTATCCGGTAAGCGGCAGGGTCGGAACAGGAGA
GCGCACGAGGGAGCTTCCAGGGGGAAACGCCTGGTATCTTTATAGTCCTGTCGGGTTTCGCCACCTCTGA
CTTGAGCGTCGATTTTTGTGATGCTCGTCAGGGGGGCGGAGCCTATGGAAAAACGCCAGCAACGCGGCCT
TTTTACGGTTCCTGGCCTTTTGCTGGCCTTTTGCTCACATGTTCTTTCCTGCGTTATCCCCTGATTCTGT
GGATAACCGTATTACCGCCTTTGAGTGAGCTGATACCGCTCGCCGCAGCCGAACGACCGAGCGCAGCGAG
TCAGTGAGCGAGGAAGCGGAAGAGCGCCCAATACGCAAACCGCCTCTCCCCGCGCGTTGGCCGATTCATT
AATGCAGCTGGCACGACAGGTTTCCCGACTGGAAAGCGGGCAGTGAGCGCAACGCAATTAATGTGAGTTA
GCTCACTCATTAGGCACCCCAGGCTTTACACTTTATGCTTCCGGCTCGTATGTTGTGTGGAATTGTGAGC
GGATAACAATTTCACACAGGAAACAGCTATGACCATGATTACGCCAAGCTCAGAATTAACCCTCACTAAA
GGGACTAGCTAGTCCTGCAGGTTTAAACGAATTCGCCCTTTGCTTTCTCTGACCAGCATTCTCTCCCCTG
GGCCTGTGCCGCTTTCTGTCTGCAGCTTGTGGCCTGGGTCACCTCTACGGCTGGCCCAGATCCTTCCCTG
CCGCCTCCTTCAGGTTCCGTCTTCCTCCACTCCCTCTTCCCCTTGCTCTCTGCTGTGTTGCTGCCCAAGG
ATGCTCTTTCCGGAGCACTTCCTTCTCGGCGCTGCACCACGTGATGTCCTCTGAGCGGATCCTCCCCGTG
TCTGGGTCCTCTCCGGGCATCTCTCCTCCCTCACCCAACCCCATGCCGTCTTCACTCGCTGGGTTCCCTT
TTCCTTCTCCTTCTGGGGCCTGTGCCATCTCTCGTTTCTTAGGATGGCCTTCTCCGACGGATGTCTCCCT
TGCGTCCCGCCTCCCCTTCTTGTAGGCCTGCATCATCACCGTTTTTCTGGACAACCCCAAAGTACCCCGT
CTCCCTGGCTTTAGCCACCTCTCCATCCTCTTGCTTTCTTTGCCTGGACACCCCGTTCTCCTGTGGATTC
GGGTCACCTCTCACTCCTTTCATTTGGGCAGCTCCCCTACCCCCCTTACCTCTCTAGTCTGTGCTAGCTC
TTCCAGCCCCCTGTCATGGCATCTTCCAGGGGTCCGAGAGCTCAGCTAGTCTTCTTCCTCCAACCCGGGC
CCCTATGTCCACTTCAGGACAGCATGTTTGCTGCCTCCAGGGATCCTGTGTCCCCGAGCTGGGACCACCT
TATATTCCCAGGGCCGGTTAATGTGGCTCTGGTTCTGGGTACTTTTATCTGTCCCCTCCACCCCACAGTG
GGGCAAGCTTCTGACCTCTTCTCTTCCTCCCACAGGGCCTCGAGAGATCTGGCAGCGGAGAGGGCAGAGG
AAGTCTTCTAACATGCGGTGACGTGGAGGAGAATCCCGGCCCTAGGCTCGAGATGACCGAGTACAAGCCC
ACGGTGCGCCTCGCCACCCGCGACGACGTCCCCAGGGCCGTACGCACCCTCGCCGCCGCGTTCGCCGACT
ACCCCGCCACGCGCCACACCGTCGATCCGGACCGCCACATCGAGCGGGTCACCGAGCTGCAAGAACTCTT
CCTCACGCGCGTCGGGCTCGACATCGGCAAGGTGTGGGTCGCGGACGACGGCGCCGCGGTGGCGGTCTGG
ACCACGCCGGAGAGCGTCGAAGCGGGGGCGGTGTTCGCCGAGATCGGCCCGCGCATGGCCGAGTTGAGCG
GTTCCCGGCTGGCCGCGCAGCAACAGATGGAAGGCCTCCTGGCGCCGCACCGGCCCAAGGAGCCCGCGTG
GTTCCTGGCCACCGTCGGCGTCTCGCCCGACCACCAGGGCAAGGGTCTGGGCAGCGCCGTCGTGCTCCCC
GGAGTGGAGGCGGCCGAGCGCGCCGGGGTGCCCGCCTTCCTGGAGACCTCCGCGCCCCGCAACCTCCCCT
TCTACGAGCGGCTCGGCTTCACCGTCACCGCCGACGTCGAGGTGCCCGAAGGACCGCGCACCTGGTGCAT
GACCCGCAAGCCCGGTGCCTGATCTAGAGGGCCCGTTTAAACCCGCTGATCAGCCTCGACTGTGCCTTCT
AGTTGCCAGCCATCTGTTGTTTGCCCCTCCCCCGTGCCTTCCTTGACCCTGGAAGGTGCCACTCCCACTG
TCCTTTCCTAATAAAATGAGGAAATTGCATCGCATTGTCTGAGTAGGTGTCATTCTATTCTGGGGGGTGG
GGTGGGGCAGGACAGCAAGGGGGAGGATTGGGAAGACAATAGCAGGCATGCTGGGGATGCGGTGGGCTCT
ATGGGTCTCGACATTGATTATTGACTAGCACTAGTGGGCCCATGCGGCCGCGAGCTCAATTAACCCTCAC
TAAAGGGAGTCGACTCGATCCTGTCTCCCTGGCCAGGAGTCTGGGGTCCGCAGATATATTACAACAAAAT
TACTAATTGGAAAATGAAATTGTCAATAAAGCACACCCCACGCGTGTACTATATCTTTAAATATTATGAT
GTCTTATTGGTCCCATTTCCTTACAATAATTTATTGCAATAAAACAGACACTGCAGGTCCCCTTAAATTG
TCTTTTCATAATGAATAAATTTAAGCAGGCTAATTAATATATAAACTAGCTCAATTTGTCAAGTTGATTT
GTATTTTAGTTAATTGTGAAAGTAATTACCACATGGTCAAATTAACAGCTTTCTGGAAATGACCAAGCCT
GAGGTTTTATTTCCTTCCTGGGTGAAGAAAATTCATTTTTCCAAGCTCTTGATGTGATGAATAAAAGTCA
TAAATCTGGGTGATTGGTGCAGGCAGAGTCTAAATGGCTTCATATTTCATTTTAGGTTTAATAGAAATAT
TCATGCTCTGTTTTAATGAAATTAAATTGAAGGGGGATGGGGCTCTGGAGGCGGCCCTGGCTGGGGGCTT
AAA
Features (pLannotate 1.2.2; 33 found; start..end, strand, type, name):
   5282..5388    +  ncRNA          U6: Accession: RF00026 - U6 spliceosomal RNA
   8624..8853    +  intron         chimeric intron: chimera between introns from adenovirus and immunoglobulin heavy chain genes
   8907..10031   +  CDS            CD14: CD14_HUMAN - Experimental evidence at protein level: Swiss-Prot protein existence level 1. Coreceptor for bacterial lipopolysaccharide (PubMed:1698311, PubMed:23264655). In concert with LBP, binds to monomeric lipopolysaccharide and delivers it to the LY96/TLR4 complex, thereby mediating the innate immune response to bacterial lipopolysaccharide (LPS) (PubMed:20133493, PubMed:23264655, PubMed:22265692). Acts via MyD88, TIRAP and TRAF6, leading to NF-kappa-B activation, cytokine secretion and the inflammatory response (PubMed:8612135). Acts as a coreceptor for TLR2:TLR6 heterodimer in response
  10089..10313   +  polyA_signal   bGH poly(A) signal: bovine growth hormone polyadenylation signal
  10317..10338   +  promoter       SV40 promoter (fragment): SV40 enhancer and early promoter
  10371..10451   +  CDS            HBB (fragment): HBB_PONPY - Experimental evidence at transcript level: Swiss-Prot protein existence level 2. Involved in oxygen transport from the lung to the various peripheral tissues. From Pongo pygmaeus (Bornean orangutan).
  10522..10577   +  polyA_signal   β-globin poly(A) signal: rabbit β-globin polyadenylation signal (Gil and Proudfoot, 1987)
  10960..10982   -  protein_bind   lac operator (fragment): The lac repressor binds to the lac operator to inhibit transcription in E. coli. This inhibition can be relieved by adding lactose or isopropyl-β-D-thiogalactopyranoside (IPTG). lac repressor encoded by lacI
  10986..11016   -  promoter       lac promoter: promoter for the E. coli lac operon
  11031..11052   -  protein_bind   CAP binding site: CAP binding activates transcription in the presence of cAMP. E. coli catabolite activator protein
  11065..11104   -  CDS            lacI (fragment): lac repressor; lacI; The lac repressor binds to the lac operator to inhibit transcription in E. coli. This inhibition can be relieved by adding lactose or isopropyl-β-D-thiogalactopyranoside (IPTG).
  11126..11962   +  misc_feature   HA-R: right homology arm from the adeno-associated virus integration site (AAVS1) within intron 1 of the human PPP1R12C gene
  12001..12019   -  promoter       T7 promoter: promoter for bacteriophage T7 RNA polymerase
  12022..12169   +  CDS            lacZα (fragment): LacZα fragment of β-galactosidase; lacZ fragment
  12179..12482   +  CDS            ccdB (fragment): CcdB, a bacterial toxin that poisons DNA gyrase; ccdB; Plasmids containing the ccdB gene cannot be propagated in standard E. coli strains.
  12530..12799   +  CDS            tnpA (fragment): TN5P_ECOLX - Also known as tnp. Experimental evidence at protein level: Swiss-Prot protein existence level 1. Mediates transposition of transposon Tn5 by a 'cut and paste' mechanism. First, the monomeric transposase binds the 19 bp inverted DNA repeats flanking the transposon. Then, dimerization of the DNA- bound transposase creates a synaptic DNA complex. After nicking of the first DNA strand, excision of the transposon proceeds through a series of intermediates. The transposase then mediates the insertion of the transposon at a new site by strand transfer. The activity of the wild- type tran
  12831..13629   +  CDS            NeoR/KanR (fragment): aminoglycoside phosphotransferase from Tn5; aph(3')-II (or nptII); confers resistance to neomycin, kanamycin, and G418 (Geneticin®)
  13650..13700   -  misc_feature   bom (fragment): basis of mobility region from pBR322
  13727..13786   +  promoter       AmpR promoter (fragment): bla
  13879..14739   -  CDS            AmpR: β-lactamase; bla; confers resistance to ampicillin, carbenicillin, and related antibiotics
  14740..14792   -  promoter       AmpR promoter (fragment): bla
  14863..15451   +  rep_origin     ori: high-copy-number ColE1/pMB1/pBR322/pUC origin of replication
  15634..15726   +  CDS            lacI (fragment): lac repressor; lacI; The lac repressor binds to the lac operator to inhibit transcription in E. coli. This inhibition can be relieved by adding lactose or isopropyl-β-D-thiogalactopyranoside (IPTG).
  15739..15760   +  protein_bind   CAP binding site: CAP binding activates transcription in the presence of cAMP. E. coli catabolite activator protein
  15775..15805   +  promoter       lac promoter: promoter for the E. coli lac operon
  15809..15831   +  protein_bind   lac operator (fragment): The lac repressor binds to the lac operator to inhibit transcription in E. coli. This inhibition can be relieved by adding lactose or isopropyl-β-D-thiogalactopyranoside (IPTG). lac repressor encoded by lacI
  15874..15892   +  promoter       T3 promoter: promoter for bacteriophage T3 RNA polymerase
  15931..16734   +  misc_feature   HA-L: left homology arm from the adeno-associated virus integration site (AAVS1) within intron 1 of the human PPP1R12C gene
  16741..16766   +  misc_feature   SA: splice acceptor site
  16853..17452   +  CDS            PuroR: puromycin N-acetyltransferase; pac from Streptomyces alboniger; confers resistance to puromycin
  17490..17714   +  polyA_signal   bGH poly(A) signal: bovine growth hormone polyadenylation signal
  17720..17738   +  enhancer       CMV enhancer (fragment): human cytomegalovirus immediate early enhancer
  17768..17786   +  promoter       T3 promoter: promoter for bacteriophage T3 RNA polymerase
