[The description below was written by a language model from this plasmid's Addgene catalogue record and pLannotate feature annotations shown in this document.]
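Description:
AAVS1-Hb9-CD14 is a roughly 18 kb donor plasmid for targeted knock-in at the AAVS1 safe-harbour locus (intron 1 of human PPP1R12C) in human pluripotent stem cells. It derives from the AAVS1-CAG-hrGFP targeting backbone, from which the CAG-hrGFP cassette and a backbone NotI site were removed. In bacteria it is maintained through a high-copy ColE1/pUC-type origin with ampicillin resistance. The annotation also picks up partial ccdB, lacZα, Tn5 transposase and NeoR/KanR sequences outside the homology arms; these appear to be cloning-vector remnants rather than functional parts.

The region to be integrated lies between the left and right AAVS1 homology arms. Immediately after the left arm sit a splice acceptor, a puromycin N-acetyltransferase coding sequence and a bGH polyadenylation signal. No promoter is annotated in front of this marker, an arrangement typical of a gene trap in which puromycin resistance depends on splicing into the endogenous PPP1R12C transcript, which favours correctly targeted clones. Downstream is the reporter cassette: a 9 kb mouse Hb9 (Mnx1) promoter fragment, largely unannotated in the feature table apart from a U6-like match, followed by a chimeric intron serving as the 5' splice substrate, the human CD14 coding sequence and a second bGH poly(A) signal. Residual β-globin sequence and a β-globin poly(A) signal follow it. The record states that the whole reporter cassette can be excised with NotI and PacI.

Because Hb9 promoter activity is restricted to motor neurons, CD14 is displayed as a surface antigen only on that cell type after differentiation. This allows magnetic-activated cell sorting to isolate motor neurons derived from human iPSCs. The nuclease used to cut the locus is not supplied by this plasmid and is not specified in the record.
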