Addgene plasmid #204344: AAVS1-Hb9-CD14
Purpose: Knock-in vector to insert a motor neuron-specific MACS-sortable genetic reporter into the AAVS1 locus in human pluripotent stem cells. Allows isolation of human iPSC-derived motor neurons.
Depositing lab: Ivo Lieberam. Depositing organization: King's College London. Publication: Aberrant axon initial segment plasticity and intrinsic excitability of ALS hiPSC motor neurons. Harley P, Kerins C, Gatt A, Neves G, Riccio F, Machado CB, Cheesbrough A, R'Bibo L, Burrone J, Lieberam I. Cell Rep. 2023 Dec 26;42(12):113509. doi: 10.1016/j.celrep.2023.113509. Epub 2023 Nov 28. PubMed 38019651.
Backbone
  Vector backbone: AAVS1-CAG-hrGFP
  Backbone manufacturer: Su-Chun Zhang - plasmid# 52344
  Backbone size w/o insert (bp): 7100
  Total vector size (bp): 18000
  Modifications to backbone: The Not1 site in the backbone was deleted, and the CAG-hrGFP sequence was removed. The original insert was replaced by the 9kb Hb9 promoter (PMID: 10482234), a 5' splice substrate (PMID: 2038318), the human CD14 gene (PMID: 24496616) and the bGH-poly-A signal (PMID: 6146135). This entire cassette can be excised by Not1/Pac1 digest.
  Vector type: Mammalian Expression
  Selectable markers: Puromycin
Growth in bacteria
  Bacterial resistance: Ampicillin, 100 μg/mL
  Growth temperature: 37°C
  Growth strain: DH5alpha
  Copy number: High Copy
Gene/Insert
  Gene/Insert name: human CD14
  Species: H. sapiens (human)
  Insert size (bp): 1159
  GenBank ID: NM_000591
  Entrez Gene: CD14
  Promoter: mouse Hb9 (Mnx1) 9kb promoter fragment
  Cloning method: Restriction Enzyme; 5′ cloning site Age1 (not destroyed); 3′ cloning site Spe1 (not destroyed)
  Sequencing primers: 5′ TGGAAGGTGCCACTCCCACTGT; 3′ TAGAAGGCACAGTCGAGG
Terms and licenses: Academic/Nonprofit Terms; Industry Terms: Not Available to Industry
How to cite: AAVS1-Hb9-CD14 was a gift from Ivo Lieberam (Addgene plasmid # 204344 ; http://n2t.net/addgene:204344 ; RRID:Addgene_204344)
